Addgene plasmid #60622: LV-Floxed Luc
Purpose: Expresses a conditional luciferase cassette dependent on Cre mediated recombination
Depositing lab: Charles Gersbach. Depositing organization: Duke University. Publication: Enhanced MyoD-Induced Transdifferentiation to a Myogenic Lineage by Fusion to a Potent Transactivation Domain. Kabadi AM, Thakore PI, Vockely CM, Ousterout DG, Gibson TM, Guilak F, Reddy TE, Gersbach CA. ACS Synth Biol. 2014 Dec 10. 10.1021/sb500322u PubMed 25494287.
Backbone
  Vector backbone: FUGW
  Backbone size w/o insert (bp): 10000
  Total vector size (bp): 12927
  Vector type: Lentiviral, Cre/Lox, Luciferase
Growth in bacteria
  Bacterial resistance: Ampicillin, 100 μg/mL
  Growth temperature: 37°C
  Growth strain: Stbl3
  Copy number: High Copy
Gene/Insert
  Gene/Insert name: Floxed Luciferase
  Promoter: human UbC
  Cloning method: Restriction Enzyme; 5′ cloning site EcoRI (not destroyed); 3′ cloning site EcoRI (not destroyed)
  Sequencing primers: 5′ gttggcgagtgtgttttgtg; 3′ TGACAACGGGCCACAACTCC
Terms and licenses: Academic/Nonprofit Terms; Industry Terms: Not Available to Industry
How to cite: LV-Floxed Luc was a gift from Charles Gersbach (Addgene plasmid # 60622 ; http://n2t.net/addgene:60622 ; RRID:Addgene_60622)
