[The description below was written by a language model from this plasmid's Addgene catalogue record and pLannotate feature annotations shown in this document.]
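Description:
LV-Floxed Luc is a 12,927 bp HIV-1-based lentiviral transfer plasmid built on the FUGW backbone, designed as a Cre-dependent firefly luciferase reporter. It is propagated in E. coli through a high-copy ColE1/pUC-type origin with ampicillin resistance. The backbone also carries an f1 origin and an SV40/EM7-driven bleomycin/Zeocin resistance cassette that lies outside the viral genome. Viral RNA is produced from a CMV enhancer/promoter fused to a truncated 5' LTR. The transcript includes the Ψ packaging signal with a gag fragment, the RRE for Rev-dependent nuclear export, and the cPPT/CTS. Downstream of the cargo are a WPRE, which enhances transcript expression, a truncated 3' LTR and a bGH polyadenylation signal.

The payload is driven by the human ubiquitin C promoter. Directly downstream, two loxP sites in the same orientation flank an EGFP–EMCV IRES–puromycin N-acetyltransferase cassette, and the luc+ firefly luciferase coding sequence follows the second loxP site. Before recombination, transduced cells should express EGFP and puromycin resistance, so they can be identified and selected. Luciferase sits at the end of the transcript, behind these reading frames, and should be poorly translated or not translated at all. Because the loxP sites are directly repeated, Cre excises the floxed cassette and brings luciferase next to the UbC promoter, switching the cells from green fluorescence and drug resistance to bioluminescence.

The record states the purpose as conditional, Cre-dependent luciferase expression. The associated publication concerns MyoD-induced myogenic transdifferentiation, but the record does not describe how the reporter was used in that work.
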