Features (pLannotate 1.2.2; 37 found; start..end, strand, type, name):
     31..83      -  misc_feature   bom (fragment): basis of mobility region from pBR322
    238..617     +  enhancer       CMV enhancer: human cytomegalovirus immediate early enhancer
    618..817     +  promoter       CMV promoter: human cytomegalovirus (CMV) immediate early promoter
    835..1015    +  LTR            5' LTR (truncated): truncated 5' long terminal repeat (LTR) from HIV-1
   1062..1187    +  misc_feature   HIV-1 Ψ: packaging signal of human immunodeficiency virus type 1
   1171..1534    +  CDS            HIV-1 gag (fragment): gag protein from human immunodeficiency virus 1; gag
   1680..1913    +  misc_feature   RRE: The Rev response element (RRE) of HIV-1 allows for Rev-dependent mRNA export from the nucleus to the cytoplasm.
   2290..2390    +  CDS            Rev (fragment): human immunodeficiency virus 1 (HIV-1) Rev protein; rev; enhances nuclear export of unspliced and incompletely spliced viral mRNAs
   2440..2557    +  misc_feature   cPPT/CTS: central polypurine tract and central termination sequence of HIV-1
   2611..3821    +  promoter       UbC promoter: human ubiquitin C promoter
   3832..3865    -  misc_feature   MCS (fragment): pUC18/19 multiple cloning site
   3877..3910    -  protein_bind   loxP: Cre-mediated recombination occurs in the 8-bp core sequence (GCATACAT). Cre recombinase
   3911..4624    +  CDS            EGFP: EGFP is a basic (constitutively fluorescent) green fluorescent protein published in 1996, derived from Aequorea victoria. It is reported to be a rapidly-maturing weak dimer with moderate acid sensitivity.
   4625..4642    +  misc_feature   MCS (fragment): multiple cloning site
   4808..5270    +  misc_feature   IRES: internal ribosome entry site (IRES) of the encephalomyocarditis virus (EMCV)
   5284..5883    +  CDS            PuroR: puromycin N-acetyltransferase; pac from Streptomyces alboniger; confers resistance to puromycin
   5909..5942    -  protein_bind   loxP: Cre-mediated recombination occurs in the 8-bp core sequence (GCATACAT). Cre recombinase
   5945..7594    +  CDS            luciferase: firefly luciferase; luc+; enhanced luc+ version of the luciferase gene
   7595..7619    +  misc_feature   MCS (fragment): pBluescript multiple cloning site
   7619..8207    +  misc_feature   WPRE: woodchuck hepatitis virus posttranscriptional regulatory element
   8144..8725    +  CDS            nef (fragment): NEF_HV1H2 - Experimental evidence at protein level: Swiss-Prot protein existence level 1. Extracellular Nef protein targets CD4(+) T-lymphocytes for apoptosis by interacting with CXCR4 surface receptors. From Human immunodeficiency virus type 1 group M subtype B (isolate HXB2) (HIV-1).
   8732..8912    +  LTR            5' LTR (truncated): truncated 5' long terminal repeat (LTR) from HIV-1
   8944..9168    +  polyA_signal   bGH poly(A) signal: bovine growth hormone polyadenylation signal
   9172..9193    +  promoter       SV40 promoter (fragment): SV40 enhancer and early promoter
   9214..9642    +  rep_origin     f1 ori (sequence partly withheld): f1 bacteriophage origin of replication; arrow indicates direction of (+) strand synthesis
   9656..9985    +  promoter       SV40 promoter: SV40 enhancer and early promoter
  10033..10080   +  promoter       EM7 promoter: synthetic bacterial promoter&nbsp
  10099..10473   +  CDS            BleoR: antibiotic-binding protein; Sh ble from Streptoalloteichus hindustanus; confers resistance to bleomycin, phleomycin, and Zeocin™
  10483..10608   +  CDS            ble (fragment): BLE_KLEPN - Experimental evidence at protein level: Swiss-Prot protein existence level 1. Binding protein with a strong affinity to the bleomycin family of antibiotics. Binds to CL990; an antimitotic-antibiotic compound. From Klebsiella pneumoniae.
  10603..10724   +  polyA_signal   SV40 poly(A) signal: SV40 polyadenylation signal
  10795..10817   -  protein_bind   lac operator (fragment): The lac repressor binds to the lac operator to inhibit transcription in E. coli. This inhibition can be relieved by adding lactose or isopropyl-β-D-thiogalactopyranoside (IPTG). lac repressor encoded by lacI
  10821..10851   -  promoter       lac promoter: promoter for the E. coli lac operon
  10866..10887   -  protein_bind   CAP binding site: CAP binding activates transcription in the presence of cAMP. E. coli catabolite activator protein
  10900..10992   -  CDS            lacI (fragment): lac repressor; lacI; The lac repressor binds to the lac operator to inhibit transcription in E. coli. This inhibition can be relieved by adding lactose or isopropyl-β-D-thiogalactopyranoside (IPTG).
  11175..11763   -  rep_origin     ori: high-copy-number ColE1/pMB1/pBR322/pUC origin of replication
  11934..12794   -  CDS            AmpR: β-lactamase; bla; confers resistance to ampicillin, carbenicillin, and related antibiotics
  12795..12899   -  promoter       AmpR promoter: bla
>Addgene plasmid #60622 | LV-Floxed Luc | depositor full sequence | sequence record 97407 | LV-Floxed Luc sequence 12927 bps
GTCGACGGATCGGGAGATCTCCCGATCCCCTATGGTGCACTCTCAGTACAATCTGCTCTGATGCCGCATA
GTTAAGCCAGTATCTGCTCCCTGCTTGTGTGTTGGAGGTCGCTGAGTAGTGCGCGAGCAAAATTTAAGCT
ACAACAAGGCAAGGCTTGACCGACAATTGCATGAAGAATCTGCTTAGGGTTAGGCGTTTTGCGCTGCTTC
GCGATGTACGGGCCAGATATACGCGTTGACATTGATTATTGACTAGTTATTAATAGTAATCAATTACGGG
GTCATTAGTTCATAGCCCATATATGGAGTTCCGCGTTACATAACTTACGGTAAATGGCCCGCCTGGCTGA
CCGCCCAACGACCCCCGCCCATTGACGTCAATAATGACGTATGTTCCCATAGTAACGCCAATAGGGACTT
TCCATTGACGTCAATGGGTGGAGTATTTACGGTAAACTGCCCACTTGGCAGTACATCAAGTGTATCATAT
GCCAAGTACGCCCCCTATTGACGTCAATGACGGTAAATGGCCCGCCTGGCATTATGCCCAGTACATGACC
TTATGGGACTTTCCTACTTGGCAGTACATCTACGTATTAGTCATCGCTATTACCATGGTGATGCGGTTTT
GGCAGTACATCAATGGGCGTGGATAGCGGTTTGACTCACGGGGATTTCCAAGTCTCCACCCCATTGACGT
CAATGGGAGTTTGTTTTGGCACCAAAATCAACGGGACTTTCCAAAATGTCGTAACAACTCCGCCCCATTG
ACGCAAATGGGCGGTAGGCGTGTACGGTGGGAGGTCTATATAAGCAGCGCGTTTTGCCTGTACTGGGTCT
CTCTGGTTAGACCAGATCTGAGCCTGGGAGCTCTCTGGCTAACTAGGGAACCCACTGCTTAAGCCTCAAT
AAAGCTTGCCTTGAGTGCTTCAAGTAGTGTGTGCCCGTCTGTTGTGTGACTCTGGTAACTAGAGATCCCT
CAGACCCTTTTAGTCAGTGTGGAAAATCTCTAGCAGTGGCGCCCGAACAGGGACTTGAAAGCGAAAGGGA
AACCAGAGGAGCTCTCTCGACGCAGGACTCGGCTTGCTGAAGCGCGCACGGCAAGAGGCGAGGGGCGGCG
ACTGGTGAGTACGCCAAAAATTTTGACTAGCGGAGGCTAGAAGGAGAGAGATGGGTGCGAGAGCGTCAGT
ATTAAGCGGGGGAGAATTAGATCGCGATGGGAAAAAATTCGGTTAAGGCCAGGGGGAAAGAAAAAATATA
AATTAAAACATATAGTATGGGCAAGCAGGGAGCTAGAACGATTCGCAGTTAATCCTGGCCTGTTAGAAAC
ATCAGAAGGCTGTAGACAAATACTGGGACAGCTACAACCATCCCTTCAGACAGGATCAGAAGAACTTAGA
TCATTATATAATACAGTAGCAACCCTCTATTGTGTGCATCAAAGGATAGAGATAAAAGACACCAAGGAAG
CTTTAGACAAGATAGAGGAAGAGCAAAACAAAAGTAAGACCACCGCACAGCAAGCGGCCGCTGATCTTCA
GACCTGGAGGAGGAGATATGAGGGACAATTGGAGAAGTGAATTATATAAATATAAAGTAGTAAAAATTGA
ACCATTAGGAGTAGCACCCACCAAGGCAAAGAGAAGAGTGGTGCAGAGAGAAAAAAGAGCAGTGGGAATA
GGAGCTTTGTTCCTTGGGTTCTTGGGAGCAGCAGGAAGCACTATGGGCGCAGCGTCAATGACGCTGACGG
TACAGGCCAGACAATTATTGTCTGGTATAGTGCAGCAGCAGAACAATTTGCTGAGGGCTATTGAGGCGCA
ACAGCATCTGTTGCAACTCACAGTCTGGGGCATCAAGCAGCTCCAGGCAAGAATCCTGGCTGTGGAAAGA
TACCTAAAGGATCAACAGCTCCTGGGGATTTGGGGTTGCTCTGGAAAACTCATTTGCACCACTGCTGTGC
CTTGGAATGCTAGTTGGAGTAATAAATCTCTGGAACAGATTTGGAATCACACGACCTGGATGGAGTGGGA
CAGAGAAATTAACAATTACACAAGCTTAATACACTCCTTAATTGAAGAATCGCAAAACCAGCAAGAAAAG
AATGAACAAGAATTATTGGAATTAGATAAATGGGCAAGTTTGTGGAATTGGTTTAACATAACAAATTGGC
TGTGGTATATAAAATTATTCATAATGATAGTAGGAGGCTTGGTAGGTTTAAGAATAGTTTTTGCTGTACT
TTCTATAGTGAATAGAGTTAGGCAGGGATATTCACCATTATCGTTTCAGACCCACCTCCCAACCCCGAGG
GGACCCGACAGGCCCGAAGGAATAGAAGAAGAAGGTGGAGAGAGAGACAGAGACAGATCCATTCGATTAG
TGAACGGATCGGCACTGCGTGCGCCAATTCTGCAGACAAATGGCAGTATTCATCCACAATTTTAAAAGAA
AAGGGGGGATTGGGGGGTACAGTGCAGGGGAAAGAATAGTAGACATAATAGCAACAGACATACAAACTAA
AGAATTACAAAAACAAATTACAAAAATTCAAAATTTTCGGGTTTATTACAGGGACAGCAGAGATCCAGTT
TGGTTAATTAAGGGTGCAGCGGCCTCCGCGCCGGGTTTTGGCGCCTCCCGCGGGCGCCCCCCTCCTCACG
GCGAGCGCTGCCACGTCAGACGAAGGGCGCAGGAGCGTTCCTGATCCTTCCGCCCGGACGCTCAGGACAG
CGGCCCGCTGCTCATAAGACTCGGCCTTAGAACCCCAGTATCAGCAGAAGGACATTTTAGGACGGGACTT
GGGTGACTCTAGGGCACTGGTTTTCTTTCCAGAGAGCGGAACAGGCGAGGAAAAGTAGTCCCTTCTCGGC
GATTCTGCGGAGGGATCTCCGTGGGGCGGTGAACGCCGATGATTATATAAGGACGCGCCGGGTGTGGCAC
AGCTAGTTCCGTCGCAGCCGGGATTTGGGTCGCGGTTCTTGTTTGTGGATCGCTGTGATCGTCACTTGGT
GAGTTGCGGGCTGCTGGGCTGGCCGGGGCTTTCGTGGCCGCCGGGCCGCTCGGTGGGACGGAAGCGTGTG
GAGAGACCGCCAAGGGCTGTAGTCTGGGTCCGCGAGCAAGGTTGCCCTGAACTGGGGGTTGGGGGGAGCG
CACAAAATGGCGGCTGTTCCCGAGTCTTGAATGGAAGACGCTTGTAAGGCGGGCTGTGAGGTCGTTGAAA
CAAGGTGGGGGGCATGGTGGGCGGCAAGAACCCAAGGTCTTGAGGCCTTCGCTAATGCGGGAAAGCTCTT
ATTCGGGTGAGATGGGCTGGGGCACCATCTGGGGACCCTGACGTGAAGTTTGTCACTGACTGGAGAACTC
GGGTTTGTCGTCTGGTTGCGGGGGCGGCAGTTATGCGGTGCCGTTGGGCAGTGCACCCGTACCTTTGGGA
GCGCGCGCCTCGTCGTGTCGTGACGTCACCCGTTCTGTTGGCTTATAATGCAGGGTGGGGCCACCTGCCG
GTAGGTGTGCGGTAGGCTTTTCTCCGTCGCAGGACGCAGGGTTCGGGCCTAGGGTAGGCTCTCCTGAATC
GACAGGCGCCGGACCTCTGGTGAGGGGAGGGATAAGTGAGGCGTCAGTTTCTTTGGTCGGTTTTATGTAC
CTATCTTCTTAAGTAGCTGAAGCTCCGGTTTTGAACTATGCGCTCGGGGTTGGCGAGTGTGTTTTGTGAA
GTTTTTTAGGCACCTTTTGAAATGTAATCATTTGGGTCAATATGTAATTTTCAGTGTTAGACTAGTAAAT
TGTCCGCTAAATTCTGGCCGTTTTTGGCTTTTTTGTTAGACGAAGCTTGGGCTGCAGGTCGACTCTAGAG
GATCCCCGGGTACCGGTGCCACCATGATAACTTCGTATAATGTATGCTATACGAAGTTATGTGAGCAAGG
GCGAGGAGCTGTTCACCGGGGTGGTGCCCATCCTGGTCGAGCTGGACGGCGACGTAAACGGCCACAAGTT
CAGCGTGTCCGGCGAGGGCGAGGGCGATGCCACCTACGGCAAGCTGACCCTGAAGTTCATCTGCACCACC
GGCAAGCTGCCCGTGCCCTGGCCCACCCTCGTGACCACCCTGACCTACGGCGTGCAGTGCTTCAGCCGCT
ACCCCGACCACATGAAGCAGCACGACTTCTTCAAGTCCGCCATGCCCGAAGGCTACGTCCAGGAGCGCAC
CATCTTCTTCAAGGACGACGGCAACTACAAGACCCGCGCCGAGGTGAAGTTCGAGGGCGACACCCTGGTG
AACCGCATCGAGCTGAAGGGCATCGACTTCAAGGAGGACGGCAACATCCTGGGGCACAAGCTGGAGTACA
ACTACAACAGCCACAACGTCTATATCATGGCCGACAAGCAGAAGAACGGCATCAAGGTGAACTTCAAGAT
CCGCCACAACATCGAGGACGGCAGCGTGCAGCTCGCCGACCACTACCAGCAGAACACCCCCATCGGCGAC
GGCCCCGTGCTGCTGCCCGACAACCACTACCTGAGCACCCAGTCCGCCCTGAGCAAAGACCCCAACGAGA
AGCGCGATCACATGGTCCTGCTGGAGTTCGTGACCGCCGCCGGGATCACTCTCGGCATGGACGAGCTGTA
CAAGTCCGGACTCAGATCTCGATAGCTAGTAGCTAGCTAGCTAGTCGAGCTCAGACTTCGGGGACTAGTA
ATTCCGCCCCTCTCCCTCCCCCCCCCCTAACGTTACTGGCCGAAGCCGCTTGGAATAAGGCCGGTGTGCG
TTTGTCTATATGTTATTTTCCACCATATTGCCGTCTTTTGGCAATGTGAGGGCCCGGAAACCTGGCCCTG
TCTTCTTGACGAGCATTCCTAGGGGTCTTTCCCCTCTCGCCAAAGGAATGCAAGGTCTGTTGAATGTCGT
GAAGGAAGCAGTTCCTCTGGAAGCTTCTTGAAGACAAACAACGTCTGTAGCGACCCTTTGCAGGCAGCGG
AACCCCCCACCTGGCGACAGGTGCCTCTGCGGCCAAAAGCCACGTGTATAAGATACACCTGCAAAGGCGG
CACAACCCCAGTGCCACGTTGTGAGTTGGATAGTTGTGGAAAGAGTCAAATGGCTCTCCTCAAGCGTATT
CAACAAGGGGCTGAAGGATGCCCAGAAGGTACCCCATTGTATGGGATCTGATCTGGGGCCTCGGTGCACA
TGCTTTACATGTGTTTAGTCGAGGTTAAAAAAACGTCTAGGCCCCCCGAACCACGGGGACGTGGTTTTCC
TTTGAAAAACACGATGATAATATGGCCACAACCATGACCGAGTACAAGCCCACGGTGCGCCTCGCCACCC
GCGACGACGTCCCCAGGGCCGTACGCACCCTCGCCGCCGCGTTCGCCGACTACCCCGCCACGCGCCACAC
CGTCGATCCGGACCGCCACATCGAGCGGGTCACCGAGCTGCAAGAACTCTTCCTCACGCGCGTCGGGCTC
GACATCGGCAAGGTGTGGGTCGCGGACGACGGCGCCGCGGTGGCGGTCTGGACCACGCCGGAGAGCGTCG
AAGCGGGGGCGGTGTTCGCCGAGATCGGCCCGCGCATGGCCGAGTTGAGCGGTTCCCGGCTGGCCGCGCA
GCAACAGATGGAAGGCCTCCTGGCGCCGCACCGGCCCAAGGAGCCCGCGTGGTTCCTGGCCACCGTCGGC
GTCTCGCCCGACCACCAGGGCAAGGGTCTGGGCAGCGCCGTCGTGCTCCCCGGAGTGGAGGCGGCCGAGC
GCGCCGGGGTGCCCGCCTTCCTGGAGACCTCCGCGCCCCGCAACCTCCCCTTCTACGAGCGGCTCGGCTT
CACCGTCACCGCCGACGTCGAGGTGCCCGAAGGACCGCGCACCTGGTGCATGACCCGCAAGCCCGGTGCC
TGACCAACTAGTCATATGATAAGAATTCATAACTTCGTATAATGTATGCTATACGAAGTTATTAGAAGAC
GCCAAAAACATAAAGAAAGGCCCGGCGCCATTCTATCCGCTGGAAGATGGAACCGCTGGAGAGCAACTGC
ATAAGGCTATGAAGAGATACGCCCTGGTTCCTGGAACAATTGCTTTTACAGATGCACATATCGAGGTGGA
CATCACTTACGCTGAGTACTTCGAAATGTCCGTTCGGTTGGCAGAAGCTATGAAACGATATGGGCTGAAT
ACAAATCACAGAATCGTCGTATGCAGTGAAAACTCTCTTCAATTCTTTATGCCGGTGTTGGGCGCGTTAT
TTATCGGAGTTGCAGTTGCGCCCGCGAACGACATTTATAATGAACGTGAATTGCTCAACAGTATGGGCAT
TTCGCAGCCTACCGTGGTGTTCGTTTCCAAAAAGGGGTTGCAAAAAATTTTGAACGTGCAAAAAAAGCTC
CCAATCATCCAAAAAATTATTATCATGGATTCTAAAACGGATTACCAGGGATTTCAGTCGATGTACACGT
TCGTCACATCTCATCTACCTCCCGGTTTTAATGAATACGATTTTGTGCCAGAGTCCTTCGATAGGGACAA
GACAATTGCACTGATCATGAACTCCTCTGGATCTACTGGTCTGCCTAAAGGTGTCGCTCTGCCTCATAGA
ACTGCCTGCGTGAGATTCTCGCATGCCAGAGATCCTATTTTTGGCAATCAAATCATTCCGGATACTGCGA
TTTTAAGTGTTGTTCCATTCCATCACGGTTTTGGAATGTTTACTACACTCGGATATTTGATATGTGGATT
TCGAGTCGTCTTAATGTATAGATTTGAAGAAGAGCTGTTTCTGAGGAGCCTTCAGGATTACAAGATTCAA
AGTGCGCTGCTGGTGCCAACCCTATTCTCCTTCTTCGCCAAAAGCACTCTGATTGACAAATACGATTTAT
CTAATTTACACGAAATTGCTTCTGGTGGCGCTCCCCTCTCTAAGGAAGTCGGGGAAGCGGTTGCCAAGAG
GTTCCATCTGCCAGGTATCAGGCAAGGATATGGGCTCACTGAGACTACATCAGCTATTCTGATTACACCC
GAGGGGGATGATAAACCGGGCGCGGTCGGTAAAGTTGTTCCATTTTTTGAAGCGAAGGTTGTGGATCTGG
ATACCGGGAAAACGCTGGGCGTTAATCAAAGAGGCGAACTGTGTGTGAGAGGTCCTATGATTATGTCCGG
TTATGTAAACAATCCGGAAGCGACCAACGCCTTGATTGACAAGGATGGATGGCTACATTCTGGAGACATA
GCTTACTGGGACGAAGACGAACACTTCTTCATCGTTGACCGCCTGAAGTCTCTGATTAAGTACAAAGGCT
ATCAGGTGGCTCCCGCTGAATTGGAATCCATCTTGCTCCAACACCCCAACATCTTCGACGCAGGTGTCGC
AGGTCTTCCCGACGATGACGCCGGTGAACTTCCCGCCGCCGTTGTTGTTTTGGAGCACGGAAAGACGATG
ACGGAAAAAGAGATCGTGGATTACGTCGCCAGTCAAGTAACAACCGCGAAAAAGTTGCGCGGAGGAGTTG
TGTTTGTGGACGAAGTACCGAAAGGTCTTACCGGAAAACTCGACGCAAGAAAAATCAGAGAGATCCTCAT
AAAGGCCAAGAAGGGCGGAAAGATCGCCGTGTAAGAATTCGATATCAAGCTTATCGATAATCAACCTCTG
GATTACAAAATTTGTGAAAGATTGACTGGTATTCTTAACTATGTTGCTCCTTTTACGCTATGTGGATACG
CTGCTTTAATGCCTTTGTATCATGCTATTGCTTCCCGTATGGCTTTCATTTTCTCCTCCTTGTATAAATC
CTGGTTGCTGTCTCTTTATGAGGAGTTGTGGCCCGTTGTCAGGCAACGTGGCGTGGTGTGCACTGTGTTT
GCTGACGCAACCCCCACTGGTTGGGGCATTGCCACCACCTGTCAGCTCCTTTCCGGGACTTTCGCTTTCC
CCCTCCCTATTGCCACGGCGGAACTCATCGCCGCCTGCCTTGCCCGCTGCTGGACAGGGGCTCGGCTGTT
GGGCACTGACAATTCCGTGGTGTTGTCGGGGAAATCATCGTCCTTTCCTTGGCTGCTCGCCTGTGTTGCC
ACCTGGATTCTGCGCGGGACGTCCTTCTGCTACGTCCCTTCGGCCCTCAATCCAGCGGACCTTCCTTCCC
GCGGCCTGCTGCCGGCTCTGCGGCCTCTTCCGCGTCTTCGCCTTCGCCCTCAGACGAGTCGGATCTCCCT
TTGGGCCGCCTCCCCGCATCGATACCGTCGACCTCGAGACCTAGAAAAACATGGAGCAATCACAAGTAGC
AATACAGCAGCTACCAATGCTGATTGTGCCTGGCTAGAAGCACAAGAGGAGGAGGAGGTGGGTTTTCCAG
TCACACCTCAGGTACCTTTAAGACCAATGACTTACAAGGCAGCTGTAGATCTTAGCCACTTTTTAAAAGA
AAAGGGGGGACTGGAAGGGCTAATTCACTCCCAACGAAGACAAGATATCCTTGATCTGTGGATCTACCAC
ACACAAGGCTACTTCCCTGATTGGCAGAACTACACACCAGGGCCAGGGATCAGATATCCACTGACCTTTG
GATGGTGCTACAAGCTAGTACCAGTTGAGCAAGAGAAGGTAGAAGAAGCCAATGAAGGAGAGAACACCCG
CTTGTTACACCCTGTGAGCCTGCATGGGATGGATGACCCGGAGAGAGAAGTATTAGAGTGGAGGTTTGAC
AGCCGCCTAGCATTTCATCACATGGCCCGAGAGCTGCATCCGGACTGTACTGGGTCTCTCTGGTTAGACC
AGATCTGAGCCTGGGAGCTCTCTGGCTAACTAGGGAACCCACTGCTTAAGCCTCAATAAAGCTTGCCTTG
AGTGCTTCAAGTAGTGTGTGCCCGTCTGTTGTGTGACTCTGGTAACTAGAGATCCCTCAGACCCTTTTAG
TCAGTGTGGAAAATCTCTAGCAGGGCCCGTTTAAACCCGCTGATCAGCCTCGACTGTGCCTTCTAGTTGC
CAGCCATCTGTTGTTTGCCCCTCCCCCGTGCCTTCCTTGACCCTGGAAGGTGCCACTCCCACTGTCCTTT
CCTAATAAAATGAGGAAATTGCATCGCATTGTCTGAGTAGGTGTCATTCTATTCTGGGGGGTGGGGTGGG
GCAGGACAGCAAGGGGGAGGATTGGGAAGACAATAGCAGGCATGCTGGGGATGCGGTGGGCTCTATGGCT
TCTGAGGCGGAAAGAACCAGCTGGGGCTCTAGGGGGTATCCCC
[124 nt withheld, positions 9214-9337]
C
[91 nt withheld, positions 9339-9429]
A
[49 nt withheld, positions 9431-9479]
CCTTTGACGTTGGAGTCCACGTTCTTT
[37 nt withheld, positions 9507-9543]
ACCCTATCTCGGTCTATTCTTTTGATTTATAAGGGATTTTGCCGATTTCGGCCTATTGGTTAAAAAATGA
GCTGATTTAACAAAAATTTAACGCGAATTAATTCTGTGGAATGTGTGTCAGTTAGGGTGTGGAAAGTCCC
CAGGCTCCCCAGCAGGCAGAAGTATGCAAAGCATGCATCTCAATTAGTCAGCAACCAGGTGTGGAAAGTC
CCCAGGCTCCCCAGCAGGCAGAAGTATGCAAAGCATGCATCTCAATTAGTCAGCAACCATAGTCCCGCCC
CTAACTCCGCCCATCCCGCCCCTAACTCCGCCCAGTTCCGCCCATTCTCCGCCCCATGGCTGACTAATTT
TTTTTATTTATGCAGAGGCCGAGGCCGCCTCTGCCTCTGAGCTATTCCAGAAGTAGTGAGGAGGCTTTTT
TGGAGGCCTAGGCTTTTGCAAAAAGCTCCCGGGAGCTTGTATATCCATTTTCGGATCTGATCAGCACGTG
TTGACAATTAATCATCGGCATAGTATATCGGCATAGTATAATACGACAAGGTGAGGAACTAAACCATGGC
CAAGTTGACCAGTGCCGTTCCGGTGCTCACCGCGCGCGACGTCGCCGGAGCGGTCGAGTTCTGGACCGAC
CGGCTCGGGTTCTCCCGGGACTTCGTGGAGGACGACTTCGCCGGTGTGGTCCGGGACGACGTGACCCTGT
TCATCAGCGCGGTCCAGGACCAGGTGGTGCCGGACAACACCCTGGCCTGGGTGTGGGTGCGCGGCCTGGA
CGAGCTGTACGCCGAGTGGTCGGAGGTCGTGTCCACGAACTTCCGGGACGCCTCCGGGCCGGCCATGACC
GAGATCGGCGAGCAGCCGTGGGGGCGGGAGTTCGCCCTGCGCGACCCGGCCGGCAACTGCGTGCACTTCG
TGGCCGAGGAGCAGGACTGACACGTGCTACGAGATTTCGATTCCACCGCCGCCTTCTATGAAAGGTTGGG
CTTCGGAATCGTTTTCCGGGACGCCGGCTGGATGATCCTCCAGCGCGGGGATCTCATGCTGGAGTTCTTC
GCCCACCCCAACTTGTTTATTGCAGCTTATAATGGTTACAAATAAAGCAATAGCATCACAAATTTCACAA
ATAAAGCATTTTTTTCACTGCATTCTAGTTGTGGTTTGTCCAAACTCATCAATGTATCTTATCATGTCTG
TATACCGTCGACCTCTAGCTAGAGCTTGGCGTAATCATGGTCATAGCTGTTTCCTGTGTGAAATTGTTAT
CCGCTCACAATTCCACACAACATACGAGCCGGAAGCATAAAGTGTAAAGCCTGGGGTGCCTAATGAGTGA
GCTAACTCACATTAATTGCGTTGCGCTCACTGCCCGCTTTCCAGTCGGGAAACCTGTCGTGCCAGCTGCA
TTAATGAATCGGCCAACGCGCGGGGAGAGGCGGTTTGCGTATTGGGCGCTCTTCCGCTTCCTCGCTCACT
GACTCGCTGCGCTCGGTCGTTCGGCTGCGGCGAGCGGTATCAGCTCACTCAAAGGCGGTAATACGGTTAT
CCACAGAATCAGGGGATAACGCAGGAAAGAACATGTGAGCAAAAGGCCAGCAAAAGGCCAGGAACCGTAA
AAAGGCCGCGTTGCTGGCGTTTTTCCATAGGCTCCGCCCCCCTGACGAGCATCACAAAAATCGACGCTCA
AGTCAGAGGTGGCGAAACCCGACAGGACTATAAAGATACCAGGCGTTTCCCCCTGGAAGCTCCCTCGTGC
GCTCTCCTGTTCCGACCCTGCCGCTTACCGGATACCTGTCCGCCTTTCTCCCTTCGGGAAGCGTGGCGCT
TTCTCATAGCTCACGCTGTAGGTATCTCAGTTCGGTGTAGGTCGTTCGCTCCAAGCTGGGCTGTGTGCAC
GAACCCCCCGTTCAGCCCGACCGCTGCGCCTTATCCGGTAACTATCGTCTTGAGTCCAACCCGGTAAGAC
ACGACTTATCGCCACTGGCAGCAGCCACTGGTAACAGGATTAGCAGAGCGAGGTATGTAGGCGGTGCTAC
AGAGTTCTTGAAGTGGTGGCCTAACTACGGCTACACTAGAAGAACAGTATTTGGTATCTGCGCTCTGCTG
AAGCCAGTTACCTTCGGAAAAAGAGTTGGTAGCTCTTGATCCGGCAAACAAACCACCGCTGGTAGCGGTG
GTTTTTTTGTTTGCAAGCAGCAGATTACGCGCAGAAAAAAAGGATCTCAAGAAGATCCTTTGATCTTTTC
TACGGGGTCTGACGCTCAGTGGAACGAAAACTCACGTTAAGGGATTTTGGTCATGAGATTATCAAAAAGG
ATCTTCACCTAGATCCTTTTAAATTAAAAATGAAGTTTTAAATCAATCTAAAGTATATATGAGTAAACTT
GGTCTGACAGTTACCAATGCTTAATCAGTGAGGCACCTATCTCAGCGATCTGTCTATTTCGTTCATCCAT
AGTTGCCTGACTCCCCGTCGTGTAGATAACTACGATACGGGAGGGCTTACCATCTGGCCCCAGTGCTGCA
ATGATACCGCGAGACCCACGCTCACCGGCTCCAGATTTATCAGCAATAAACCAGCCAGCCGGAAGGGCCG
AGCGCAGAAGTGGTCCTGCAACTTTATCCGCCTCCATCCAGTCTATTAATTGTTGCCGGGAAGCTAGAGT
AAGTAGTTCGCCAGTTAATAGTTTGCGCAACGTTGTTGCCATTGCTACAGGCATCGTGGTGTCACGCTCG
TCGTTTGGTATGGCTTCATTCAGCTCCGGTTCCCAACGATCAAGGCGAGTTACATGATCCCCCATGTTGT
GCAAAAAAGCGGTTAGCTCCTTCGGTCCTCCGATCGTTGTCAGAAGTAAGTTGGCCGCAGTGTTATCACT
CATGGTTATGGCAGCACTGCATAATTCTCTTACTGTCATGCCATCCGTAAGATGCTTTTCTGTGACTGGT
GAGTACTCAACCAAGTCATTCTGAGAATAGTGTATGCGGCGACCGAGTTGCTCTTGCCCGGCGTCAATAC
GGGATAATACCGCGCCACATAGCAGAACTTTAAAAGTGCTCATCATTGGAAAACGTTCTTCGGGGCGAAA
ACTCTCAAGGATCTTACCGCTGTTGAGATCCAGTTCGATGTAACCCACTCGTGCACCCAACTGATCTTCA
GCATCTTTTACTTTCACCAGCGTTTCTGGGTGAGCAAAAACAGGAAGGCAAAATGCCGCAAAAAAGGGAA
TAAGGGCGACACGGAAATGTTGAATACTCATACTCTTCCTTTTTCAATATTATTGAAGCATTTATCAGGG
TTATTGTCTCATGAGCGGATACATATTTGAATGTATTTAGAAAAATAAACAAATAGGGGTTCCGCGCACA
TTTCCCCGAAAAGTGCCACCTGAC
