>Addgene plasmid #60622 | LV-Floxed Luc | addgene partial sequence | sequence record 98965 | hUBCpro-F 5'-TGAAGCTCCGGTTTTGAACT-3'
AGGCACCTTTTGAAATGTAATCATTTGGGTCAATATGTAATTTTCAGTGTTAGACTAGTAAATTGTCCGC
TAAATTCTGGCCGTTTTTGGCTTTTTTGTTAGACGAAGCTTGGGCTGCAGGTCGACTCTAGAGGATCCCC
GGGTACCGGTGCCACCATGATAACTTCGTATAATGTATGCTATACGAAGTTATGTGAGCAAGGGCGAGGA
GCTGTTCACCGGGGTGGTGCCCATCCTGGTCGAGCTGGACGGCGACGTAAACGGCCACAAGTTCAGCGTG
TCCGGCGAGGGCGAGGGCGATGCCACCTACGGCAAGCTGACCCTGAAGTTCATCTGCACCACCGGCAAGC
TGCCCGTGCCCTGGCCCACCCTCGTGACCACCCTGACCTACGGCGTGCAGTGCTTCAGCCGCTACCCCGA
CCACATGAAGCAGCACGACTTCTTCAAGTCCGCCATGCCCGAAGGCTACGTCCAGGAGCGCACCATCTTC
TTCAAGGACGACGGCAACTACAAGACCCGCGCCGAGGTGAAGTTCGAGGGCGACACCCTGGTGAA
