>Addgene plasmid #60622 | LV-Floxed Luc | addgene partial sequence | sequence record 98967 | Puro-F 5'-GCAACCTCCCTTCTACGAGC-3'
GCCGACGTCGAGGTGCCCGAAGGACCGCGCACCTGGTGCATGACCCGCAAGCCCGGTGCCTGACCAACTA
GTCATATGATAAGAATTCATAACTTCGTATAATGTATGCTATACGAAGTTATTAGAAGACGCCAAAAACA
TAAAGAAAGGCCCGGCGCCATTCTATCCGCTGGAAGATGGAACCGCTGGAGAGCAACTGCATAAGGCTAT
GAAGAGATACGCCCTGGTTCCTGGAACAATTGCTTTTACAGATGCACATATCGAGGTGGACATCACTTAC
GCTGAGTACTTCGAAATGTCCGTTCGGTTGGCAGAAGCTATGAAACGATATGGGCTGAATACAAATCACA
GAATCGTCGTATGCAGTGA
