>Addgene plasmid #60622 | LV-Floxed Luc | addgene partial sequence | sequence record 99539 | WPRE-R 5'-CATAGCGTAAAAGGAGCAACA-3'
TAAGGAAGTCGGGGAAGCGGTTGCCAAGAGGTTCCATCTGCCAGGTATCAGGCAAGGATATGGGCTCACT
GAGACTACATCAGCTATTCTGATTACACCCGAGGGGGATGATAAACCGGGCGCGGTCGGTAAAGTTGTTC
CATTTTTTGAAGCGAAGGTTGTGGATCTGGATACCGGGAAAACGCTGGGCGTTAATCAAAGAGGCGAACT
GTGTGTGAGAGGTCCTATGATTATGTCCGGTTATGTAAACAATCCGGAAGCGACCAACGCCTTGATTGAC
AAGGATGGATGGCTACATTCTGGAGACATAGCTTACTGGGACGAAGACGAACACTTCTTCATCGTTGACC
GCCTGAAGTCTCTGATTAAGTACAAAGGCTATCAGGTGGCTCCCGCTGAATTGGAATCCATCTTGCTCCA
ACACCCCAACATCTTCGACGCAGGTGTCGCAGGTCTTCCCGACGATGACGCCGGTGAACTTCCCGCCGCC
GTTGTTGTTTTGGAGCACGGAAAGACGATGACGGAAAAAGAGATCGTGGATTACGTCGCCAGTCAAGTAA
CAACCGCGAAAAAGTTGCGCGGAGGAGTTGTGTTTGTGGACGAAGTACCGAAAGGTCTTACCGGAAAACT
CGACGCAAGAAAAATCAGAGAGATCCTCATAAAGGCCAAGAAGGGCGGAAAGATCGCCGTGTAAGAATTC
GATATCAAGCTTATCGATAATCAACCTCTGGATTAC
